Addgene plasmid #91788: pRRlsinPGK_H2BGFP_WPRE
Purpose: Constitutive expression of H2BGFP fusion using PGK promoter in a lentiviral backbone.
Depositing lab: Beverly Torok-Storb. Depositing organization: Fred Hutchinson Cancer Center.
Backbone
  Vector backbone: pRRL
  Backbone manufacturer: Trono lab
  Backbone size w/o insert (bp): 7840
  Vector type: Mammalian Expression, Lentiviral
Growth in bacteria
  Bacterial resistance: Ampicillin, 100 μg/mL
  Growth temperature: 37°C
  Growth strain: NEB Stable
  Copy number: High Copy
Gene/Insert
  Gene/Insert name: Human histone H2B
  Species: H. sapiens (human)
  Entrez Gene: H2BC11 (a.k.a. H2B/r, H2BFR, H2BJ, HIST1H2BJ)
  Tag / fusion protein: EGFP (C terminal on insert)
Resource information
  A portion of this plasmid was derived from a plasmid made by: Addgene Plasmid #12252 replacing GFP with the H2B-GFP fusion sequence from Addgene Plasmid #11680.
Terms and licenses: Academic/Nonprofit Terms; Industry Terms: Not Available to Industry
How to cite: pRRlsinPGK_H2BGFP_WPRE was a gift from Beverly Torok-Storb (Addgene plasmid # 91788 ; http://n2t.net/addgene:91788 ; RRID:Addgene_91788)
