[The description below was written by a language model from this plasmid's Addgene catalogue record and pLannotate feature annotations shown in this document.]
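Description:
pRRlsinPGK_H2BGFP_WPRE is a third-generation-style, self-inactivating HIV-1 lentiviral transfer vector built on the pRRL backbone for constitutive expression of a histone H2B–EGFP fusion in mammalian cells. It is maintained in E. coli through a high-copy ColE1/pUC-type origin with ampicillin selection (AmpR, β-lactamase). The backbone also carries an f1 origin along with leftover cloning-vector elements: lac promoter/operator, lacZα and lacI fragments, and T3 and T7 promoters. The record notes propagation in a recombination-deficient strain, which is common for plasmids containing repeated LTRs. No mammalian drug-selection marker is annotated, so transduced cells would be identified by fluorescence.

The viral genome is transcribed in packaging cells from an RSV enhancer/promoter fused to a truncated 5' LTR, which makes genomic RNA production Tat-independent. Downstream lie the Ψ packaging signal with a gag fragment, the Rev response element for Rev-dependent nuclear export, and the cPPT/CTS, which aids nuclear import of the reverse-transcribed genome. The internal cassette uses the human PGK promoter to drive human histone H2B (HIST1H2BJ/H2BC11) fused at its C terminus to EGFP. It is followed by WPRE to boost transcript stability and expression. The ΔU3 3' LTR inactivates LTR promoter activity after integration, leaving PGK as the sole driver, and an SV40 poly(A) signal and SV40 origin sit beyond it.

According to the record, the plasmid was derived by replacing GFP in a parental pRRL PGK-GFP vector with an existing H2B-GFP fusion. Because H2B-GFP incorporates into chromatin, such a vector is typically used for stable nuclear labelling, for example to image or track cells and to visualise chromosomes. The record itself states only constitutive expression as the purpose.
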