Features (pLannotate 1.2.2; 28 found; start..end, strand, type, name):
    509..886     -  CDS            H2B: human histone H2B; HIST1H2BJ
    891..909     -  misc_feature   MCS (fragment): multiple cloning site
    913..1423    -  promoter       hPGK promoter: human phosphoglycerate kinase 1 promoter
   1426..1449    +  misc_feature   MCS (fragment): pBluescript multiple cloning site
   1469..1586    -  misc_feature   cPPT/CTS: central polypurine tract and central termination sequence of HIV-1
   1605..1705    -  CDS            Rev (fragment): human immunodeficiency virus 1 (HIV-1) Rev protein; rev; enhances nuclear export of unspliced and incompletely spliced viral mRNAs
   2082..2315    -  misc_feature   RRE: The Rev response element (RRE) of HIV-1 allows for Rev-dependent mRNA export from the nucleus to the cytoplasm.
   2461..2824    -  CDS            HIV-1 gag (fragment): gag protein from human immunodeficiency virus 1; gag
   2808..2933    -  misc_feature   HIV-1 Ψ: packaging signal of human immunodeficiency virus type 1
   2980..3160    -  LTR            5' LTR (truncated): truncated 5' long terminal repeat (LTR) from HIV-1
   3161..3387    -  promoter       RSV promoter: Rous sarcoma virus enhancer/promoter
   3415..3433    -  promoter       T3 promoter: promoter for bacteriophage T3 RNA polymerase
   3478..3494    -  protein_bind   lac operator: The lac repressor binds to the lac operator to inhibit transcription in E. coli. This inhibition can be relieved by adding lactose or isopropyl-β-D-thiogalactopyranoside (IPTG). lac repressor encoded by lacI
   3502..3532    -  promoter       lac promoter: promoter for the E. coli lac operon
   3547..3564    -  protein_bind   CAP binding site (fragment): CAP binding activates transcription in the presence of cAMP. E. coli catabolite activator protein
   3581..3673    -  CDS            lacI (fragment): lac repressor; lacI; The lac repressor binds to the lac operator to inhibit transcription in E. coli. This inhibition can be relieved by adding lactose or isopropyl-β-D-thiogalactopyranoside (IPTG).
   3856..4444    -  rep_origin     ori: high-copy-number ColE1/pMB1/pBR322/pUC origin of replication
   4615..5475    -  CDS            AmpR: β-lactamase; bla; confers resistance to ampicillin, carbenicillin, and related antibiotics
   5476..5580    -  promoter       AmpR promoter: bla
   5633..6061    -  rep_origin     f1 ori (sequence partly withheld): f1 bacteriophage origin of replication; arrow indicates direction of (+) strand synthesis
   6066..6221    -  CDS            lacZα (fragment): LacZα fragment of β-galactosidase; lacZ fragment
   6229..6247    +  promoter       T7 promoter: promoter for bacteriophage T7 RNA polymerase
   6268..6403    -  rep_origin     SV40 ori: SV40 origin of replication
   6443..6564    -  polyA_signal   SV40 poly(A) signal: SV40 polyadenylation signal
   6636..6869    -  LTR            3' LTR (ΔU3): self-inactivating 3' long terminal repeat (LTR) from HIV-1
   6871..6939    -  CDS            nef (fragment): NEF_HV1Z2 - Experimental evidence at protein level: Swiss-Prot protein existence level 1. Extracellular Nef protein targets CD4(+) T-lymphocytes for apoptosis by interacting with CXCR4 surface receptors. From Human immunodeficiency virus type 1 group M subtype D (isolate Z2/CDC-Z34) (HIV-1).
   6956..7544    -  misc_feature   WPRE: woodchuck hepatitis virus posttranscriptional regulatory element
   7615..490     -  CDS            EGFP (across the origin): the original enhanced GFP (Yang et al., 1996) mammalian codon-optimized
>Addgene plasmid #91788 | pRRlsinPGK_H2BGFP_WPRE | addgene full sequence | sequence record 180614 | Addgene NGS Result
CCTTGATGCCGTTCTTCTGCTTGTCGGCCATGATATAGACGTTGTGGCTGTTGTAGTTGTACTCCAGCTT
GTGCCCCAGGATGTTGCCGTCCTCCTTGAAGTCGATGCCCTTCAGCTCGATGCGGTTCACCAGGGTGTCG
CCCTCGAACTTCACCTCGGCGCGGGTCTTGTAGTTGCCGTCGTCCTTGAAGAAGATGGTGCGCTCCTGGA
CGTAGCCTTCGGGCATGGCGGACTTGAAGAAGTCGTGCTGCTTCATGTGGTCGGGGTAGCGGCTGAAGCA
CTGCACGCCGTAGGTCAGGGTGGTCACGAGGGTGGGCCAGGGCACGGGCAGCTTGCCGGTGGTGCAGATG
AACTTCAGGGTCAGCTTGCCGTAGGTGGCATCGCCCTCGCCCTCGCCGGACACGCTGAACTTGTGGCCGT
TTACGTCGCCGTCCAGCTCGACCAGGATGGGCACCACCCCGGTGAACAGCTCCTCGCCCTTGCTCACCAT
GGTGGCGACCGGTGGATCCTTAGCGCTGGTGTACTTGGTGATGGCCTTAGTACCCTCGGACACGGCGTGC
TTGGCCAACTCCCCAGGCAGCAGCAGGCGCACGGCCGTCTGGATCTCCCTGGAGGTGATGGTCGAGCGCT
TGTTGTAATGCGCCAGGCGGGAAGCCTCACCTGCGATGCGCTCGAAAATGTCGTTCACAAACGAATTCAT
GATGCCCATGGCCTTGGACGAAATGCCGGTGTCAGGGTGGACCTGCTTCAGAACCTTGTACACATAGATG
GAATAGCTCTCCTTGCGGCTGCGCTTGCGCTTCTTGCCGCCTTTCTTCTGCGCCTTAGTCACCGCCTTCT
TGGAGCCCTTTTTCGGGGCGGGAGCAGACTTCGCTGGCTCTGGCATGGTGGCGGTACCGTCGACTGCAGC
CCCTGGGGAGAGAGGTCGGTGATTCGGTCAACGAGGGAGCCGACTGCCGACGTGCGCTCCGGAGGCTTGC
AGAATGCGGAACACCGCGCGGGCAGGAACAGGGCCCACACTACCGCCCCACACCCCGCCTCCCGCACCGC
CCCTTCCCGGCCGCTGCTCTCGGCGCGCCCTGCTGAGCAGCCGCTATTGGCCACAGCCCATCGCGGTCGG
CGCGCTGCCATTGCTCCCTGGCGCTGTCCGTCTGCGAGGGTACTAGTGAGACGTGCGGCTTCCGTTTGTC
ACGTCCGGCACGCCGCGAACCGCAAGGAACCTTCCCGACTTAGGGGCGGAGCAGGAAGCGTCGCCGGGGG
GCCCACAAGGGTAGCGGCGAAGATCCGGGTGACGCTGCGAACGGACGTGAAGAATGTGCGAGACCCAGGG
TCGGCGCCGCTGCGTTTCCCGGAACCACGCCCAGAGCAGCCGCGTCCCTGCGCAAACCCAGGGCTGCCTT
GGAAAAGGCGCAACCCCAACCCCGTGGAATTCGATATCAAGCTTCTCGAGGCTAGTCTCGTGATCGATAA
AATTTTGAATTTTTGTAATTTGTTTTTGTAATTCTTTAGTTTGTATGTCTGTTGCTATTATGTCTACTAT
TCTTTCCCCTGCACTGTACCCCCCAATCCCCCCTTTTCTTTTAAAAGTTAACCGATACCGTCGAGATCCG
TTCACTAATCGAATGGATCTGTCTCTGTCTCTCTCTCCACCTTCTTCTTCTATTCCTTCGGGCCTGTCGG
GTCCCCTCGGGGTTGGGAGGTGGGTCTGAAACGATAATGGTGAATATCCCTGCCTAACTCTATTCACTAT
AGAAAGTACAGCAAAAACTATTCTTAAACCTACCAAGCCTCCTACTATCATTATGAATAATTTTATATAC
CACAGCCAATTTGTTATGTTAAACCAATTCCACAAACTTGCCCATTTATCTAATTCCAATAATTCTTGTT
CATTCTTTTCTTGCTGGTTTTGCGATTCTTCAATTAAGGAGTGTATTAAGCTTGTGTAATTGTTAATTTC
TCTGTCCCACTCCATCCAGGTCGTGTGATTCCAAATCTGTTCCAGAGATTTATTACTCCAACTAGCATTC
CAAGGCACAGCAGTGGTGCAAATGAGTTTTCCAGAGCAACCCCAAATCCCCAGGAGCTGTTGATCCTTTA
GGTATCTTTCCACAGCCAGGATTCTTGCCTGGAGCTGCTTGATGCCCCAGACTGTGAGTTGCAACAGATG
CTGTTGCGCCTCAATAGCCCTCAGCAAATTGTTCTGCTGCTGCACTATACCAGACAATAATTGTCTGGCC
TGTACCGTCAGCGTCATTGACGCTGCGCCCATAGTGCTTCCTGCTGCTCCCAAGAACCCAAGGAACAAAG
CTCCTATTCCCACTGCTCTTTTTTCTCTCTGCACCACTCTTCTCTTTGCCTTGGTGGGTGCTACTCCTAA
TGGTTCAATTTTTACTACTTTATATTTATATAATTCACTTCTCCAATTGTCCCTCATATCTCCTCCTCCA
GGTCTGAAGATCAGCGGCCGCTTGCTGTGCGGTGGTCTTACTTTTGTTTTGCTCTTCCTCTATCTTGTCT
AAAGCTTCCTTGGTGTCTTTTATCTCTATCCTTTGATGCACACAATAGAGGGTTGCTACTGTATTATATA
ATGATCTAAGTTCTTCTGATCCTGTCTGAAGGGATGGTTGTAGCTGTCCCAGTATTTGTCTACAGCCTTC
TGATGTTTCTAACAGGCCAGGATTAACTGCGAATCGTTCTAGCTCCCTGCTTGCCCATACTATATGTTTT
AATTTATATTTTTTCTTTCCCCCTGGCCTTAACCGAATTTTTTCCCATCGCGATCTAATTCTCCCCCGCT
TAATACTGACGCTCTCGCACCCATCTCTCTCCTTCTAGCCTCCGCTAGTCAAAATTTTTGGCGTACTCAC
CAGTCGCCGCCCCTCGCCTCTTGCCGTGCGCGCTTCAGCAAGCCGAGTCCTGCGTCGAGAGAGCTCCTCT
GGTTTCCCTTTCGCTTTCAAGTCCCTGTTCGGGCGCCACTGCTAGAGATTTTCCACACTGACTAAAAGGG
TCTGAGGGATCTCTAGTTACCAGAGTCACACAACAGACGGGCACACACTACTTGAAGCACTCAAGGCAAG
CTTTATTGAGGCTTAAGCAGTGGGTTCCCTAGTTAGCCAGAGAGCTCCCAGGCTCAGATCTGGTCTAACC
AGAGAGACCCGTTTATGTATCGAGCTAGGCACTTAAATACAATATCTCTGCAATGCGGCAATTCAGTGGT
TCGTCCAATCCATGTCAGACCCGTCTGTTGCCTTCCTAATAAGGCACGATCGTACCACCTTACTTCCACC
AATCGGCATGCACGGTGCTTTTTCTCTCCTTGTAAGGCATGTTGCTAACTCATCGTTACCATGTTGCAAG
ACTACAAGAGTATTGCATAAGACTACATTAAGCTTGCAGCTCCAGCTTTTGTTCCCTTTAGTGAGGGTTA
ATTGCGCGCTTGGCGTAATCATGGTCATAGCTGTTTCCTGTGTGAAATTGTTATCCGCTCACAATTCCAC
ACAACATACGAGCCGGAAGCATAAAGTGTAAAGCCTGGGGTGCCTAATGAGTGAGCTAACTCACCTTAAT
TGCGTTGCGCTCACTGCCCGCTTTCCAGTCGGGAAACCTGTCGTGCCAGCTGCATTAATGAATCGGCCAA
CGCGCGGGGAGAGGCGGTTTGCGTATTGGGCGCTCTTCCGCTTCCTCGCTCACTGACTCGCTGCGCTCGG
TCGTTCGGCTGCGGCGAGCGGTATCAGCTCACTCAAAGGCGGTAATACGGTTATCCACAGAATCAGGGGA
TAACGCAGGAAAGAACATGTGAGCAAAAGGCCAGCAAAAGGCCAGGAACCGTAAAAAGGCCGCGTTGCTG
GCGTTTTTCCATAGGCTCCGCCCCCCTGACGAGCATCACAAAAATCGACGCTCAAGTCAGAGGTGGCGAA
ACCCGACAGGACTATAAAGATACCAGGCGTTTCCCCCTGGAAGCTCCCTCGTGCGCTCTCCTGTTCCGAC
CCTGCCGCTTACCGGATACCTGTCCGCCTTTCTCCCTTCGGGAAGCGTGGCGCTTTCTCATAGCTCACGC
TGTAGGTATCTCAGTTCGGTGTAGGTCGTTCGCTCCAAGCTGGGCTGTGTGCACGAACCCCCCGTTCAGC
CCGACCGCTGCGCCTTATCCGGTAACTATCGTCTTGAGTCCAACCCGGTAAGACACGACTTATCGCCACT
GGCAGCAGCCACTGGTAACAGGATTAGCAGAGCGAGGTATGTAGGCGGTGCTACAGAGTTCTTGAAGTGG
TGGCCTAACTACGGCTACACTAGAAGAACAGTATTTGGTATCTGCGCTCTGCTGAAGCCAGTTACCTTCG
GAAAAAGAGTTGGTAGCTCTTGATCCGGCAAACAAACCACCGCTGGTAGCGGTGGTTTTTTTGTTTGCAA
GCAGCAGATTACGCGCAGAAAAAAAGGATCTCAAGAAGATCCTTTGATCTTTTCTACGGGGTCTGACGCT
CAGTGGAACGAAAACTCACGTTAAGGGATTTTGGTCATGAGATTATCAAAAAGGATCTTCACCTAGATCC
TTTTAAATTAAAAATGAAGTTTTAAATCAATCTAAAGTATATATGAGTAAACTTGGTCTGACAGTTACCA
ATGCTTAATCAGTGAGGCACCTATCTCAGCGATCTGTCTATTTCGTTCATCCATAGTTGCCTGACTCCCC
GTCGTGTAGATAACTACGATACGGGAGGGCTTACCATCTGGCCCCAGTGCTGCAATGATACCGCGAGACC
CACGCTCACCGGCTCCAGATTTATCAGCAATAAACCAGCCAGCCGGAAGGGCCGAGCGCAGAAGTGGTCC
TGCAACTTTATCCGCCTCCATCCAGTCTATTAATTGTTGCCGGGAAGCTAGAGTAAGTAGTTCGCCAGTT
AATAGTTTGCGCAACGTTGTTGCCATTGCTACAGGCATCGTGGTGTCACGCTCGTCGTTTGGTATGGCTT
CATTCAGCTCCGGTTCCCAACGATCAAGGCGAGTTACATGATCCCCCATGTTGTGCAAAAAAGCGGTTAG
CTCCTTCGGTCCTCCGATCGTTGTCAGAAGTAAGTTGGCCGCAGTGTTATCACTCATGGTTATGGCAGCA
CTGCATAATTCTCTTACTGTCATGCCATCCGTAAGATGCTTTTCTGTGACTGGTGAGTACTCAACCAAGT
CATTCTGAGAATAGTGTATGCGGCGACCGAGTTGCTCTTGCCCGGCGTCAATACGGGATAATACCGCGCC
ACATAGCAGAACTTTAAAAGTGCTCATCATTGGAAAACGTTCTTCGGGGCGAAAACTCTCAAGGATCTTA
CCGCTGTTGAGATCCAGTTCGATGTAACCCACTCGTGCACCCAACTGATCTTCAGCATCTTTTACTTTCA
CCAGCGTTTCTGGGTGAGCAAAAACAGGAAGGCAAAATGCCGCAAAAAAGGGAATAAGGGCGACACGGAA
ATGTTGAATACTCATACTCTTCCTTTTTCAATATTATTGAAGCATTTATCAGGGTTATTGTCTCATGAGC
GGATACATATTTGAATGTATTTAGAAAAATAAACAAATAGGGGTTCCGCGCACATTTCCCCGAAAAGTGC
CACCTAAATTGTAAGCGTTAATATTTTGTTAAAATTCGCGTTAAATTTTTGTTAAATCAGCTCATTTTTT
AACCAATAGGCCGAAATCGGCAAAATCCCTTATAAATCAAAAGAATAGACCGAGATAGGGT
[37 nt withheld, positions 5732-5768]
AAAGAACGTGGACTCCAACGTCAAAGG
[49 nt withheld, positions 5796-5844]
T
[91 nt withheld, positions 5846-5936]
G
[124 nt withheld, positions 5938-6061]
CCCATTCGCCATTCAGGCTGCGCAACTGTTGGGAAGGGCGATCGGTGCGGGCCTCTTCGCTATTACGCCA
GCTGGCGAAAGGGGGATGTGCTGCAAGGCGATTAAGTTGGGTAACGCCAGGGTTTTCCCAGTCACGACGT
TGTAAAACGACGGCCAGTGAGCGCGCGTAATACGACTCACTATAGGGCGAATTGGGTACGTCCCTAGGCC
TCCAAAAAAGCCTCCTCACTACTTCTGGAATAGCTCAGAGGCCGAGGCGGCCTCGGCCTCTGCATAAATA
AAAAAAATTAGTCAGCCATGGGGCGGAGAATGGGCGGAACTGGGCGGAGTTAGGGGCGGGATGGGCGGAG
TTAGGGGCGGGATAGCTAGAGCCAGACATGATAAGATACATTGATGAGTTTGGACAAACCACAACTAGAA
TGCAGTGAAAAAAATGCTTTATTTGTGAAATTTGTGATGCTATTGCTTTATTTGTAACCATTATAAGCTG
CAATAAACAAGTTCCTCTCACTCTCTGATATTCATTTCTTTGCAAGTTATAAATACTGAATAATAAGATG
ACATGAACTACTACTGCTAGAGATTTTCCACACTGACTAAAAGGGTCTGAGGGATCTCTAGTTACCAGAG
TCACACAACAGACGGGCACACACTACTTGAAGCACTCAAGGCAAGCTTTATTGAGGCTTAAGCAGTGGGT
TCCCTAGTTAGCCAGAGAGCTCCCAGGCTCAGATCTGGTCTAACCAGAGAGACCCAGTACAAGCAAAAAG
CAGATCTTGTCTTCGTTGGGAGTGAATTAGCCCTTCCAGTCCCCCCTTTTCTTTTAAAAAGTGGCTAAGA
TCTACAGCTGCCTTGTAAGTCATTGGTCTTAAAGGTACCGAGCTCGAATTCCAGGCGGGGAGGCGGCCCA
AAGGGAGATCCGACTCGTCTGAGGGCGAAGGCGAAGACGCGGAAGAGGCCGCAGAGCCGGCAGCAGGCCG
CGGGAAGGAAGGTCCGCTGGATTGAGGGCCGAAGGGACGTAGCAGAAGGACGTCCCGCGCAGAATCCAGG
TGGCAACACAGGCGAGCAGCCATGGAAAGGACGTCAGCTTCCCCGACAACACCACGGAATTGTCAGTGCC
CAACAGCCGAGCCCCTGTCCAGCAGCGGGCAAGGCAGGCGGCGATGAGTTCCGCCGTGGCAATAGGGAGG
GGGAAAGCGAAAGTCCCGGAAAGGAGCTGACAGGTGGTGGCAATGCCCCAACCAGTGGGGGTTGCGTCAG
CAAACACAGTGCACACCACGCCACGTTGCCTGACAACGGGCCACAACTCCTCATAAAGAGACAGCAACCA
GGATTTATACAAGGAGGAGAAAATGAAAGCCATACGGGAAGCAATAGCATGATACAAAGGCATTAAAGCA
GCGTATCCACATAGCGTAAAAGGAGCAACATAGTTAAGAATACCAGTCAATCTTTCACAAATTTTGTAAT
CCAGAGGTTGATTGTCGACTGCAGTTCGAACCCGGGCATATGTCTAGAACCGGTGGATCGGCGCTCAGCT
GGAATTGGCCGCTTTACTTGTACAGCTCGTCCATGCCGAGAGTGATCCCGGCGGCGGTCACGAACTCCAG
CAGGACCATGTGATCGCGCTTCTCGTTGGGGTCTTTGCTCAGGGCGGACTGGGTGCTCAGGTAGTGGTTG
TCGGGCAGCAGCACGGGGCCGTCGCCGATGGGGGTGTTCTGCTGGTAGTGGTCGGCGAGCTGCACGCTGC
CGTCCTCGATGTTGTGGCGGATCTTGAAGTTCA
